>Addgene plasmid #214557 | AiP1856 - pAAV-AiE2431m-minBG-SYFP2-WPRE-BGHpA | addgene full sequence | sequence record 432571 | Addgene NGS Result
[32 nt withheld, positions 1-32]
CCTTTGACGTTGGAGTCCACGTTCTTT
[37 nt withheld, positions 60-96]
ACTCTATCTCGGGCTATTCTTTTGATTTATAAGGGATTTTGCCGATTTCGGTCTATTGGTTAAAAAATGA
GCTGATTTAACAAAAATTTAACGCGAATTTTAACAAAATATTAACGTTTACAATTTTATGGTGCACTCTC
AGTACAATCTGCTCTGATGCCGCATAGTTAAGCCAGCCCCGACACCCGCCAACACCCGCTGACGCGCCCT
GACGGGCTTGTCTGCTCCCGGCATCCGCTTACAGACAAGCTGTGACCGTCTCCGGGAGCTGCATGTGTCA
GAGGTTTTCACCGTCATCACCGAAACGCGCGAGACGAAAGGGCCTCGTGATACGCCTATTTTTATAGGTT
AATGTCATGATAATAATGGTTTCTTAGACGTCAGGTGGCACTTTTCGGGGAAATGTGCGCGGAACCCCTA
TTTGTTTATTTTTCTAAATACATTCAAATATGTATCCGCTCATGAGACAATAACCCTGATAAATGCTTCA
ATAATATTGAAAAAGGAAGAGTATGAGTATTCAACATTTCCGTGTCGCCCTTATTCCCTTTTTTGCGGCA
TTTTGCCTTCCTGTTTTTGCTCACCCAGAAACGCTGGTGAAAGTAAAAGATGCTGAAGATCAGTTGGGTG
CACGAGTGGGTTACATCGAACTGGATCTCAACAGCGGTAAGATCCTTGAGAGTTTTCGCCCCGAAGAACG
TTTTCCAATGATGAGCACTTTTAAAGTTCTGCTATGTGGCGCGGTATTATCCCGTATTGACGCCGGGCAA
GAGCAACTCGGTCGCCGCATACACTATTCTCAGAATGACTTGGTTGAGTACTCACCAGTCACAGAAAAGC
ATCTTACGGATGGCATGACAGTAAGAGAATTATGCAGTGCTGCCATAACCATGAGTGATAACACTGCGGC
CAACTTACTTCTGACAACGATCGGAGGACCGAAGGAGCTAACCGCTTTTTTGCACAACATGGGGGATCAT
GTAACTCGCCTTGATCGTTGGGAACCGGAGCTGAATGAAGCCATACCAAACGACGAGCGTGACACCACGA
TGCCTGTAGCAATGGCAACAACGTTGCGCAAACTATTAACTGGCGAACTACTTACTCTAGCTTCCCGGCA
ACAATTAATAGACTGGATGGAGGCGGATAAAGTTGCAGGACCACTTCTGCGCTCGGCCCTTCCGGCTGGC
TGGTTTATTGCTGATAAATCTGGAGCCGGTGAGCGTGGGTCTCGCGGTATCATTGCAGCACTGGGGCCAG
ATGGTAAGCCCTCCCGTATCGTAGTTATCTACACGACGGGGAGTCAGGCAACTATGGATGAACGAAATAG
ACAGATCGCTGAGATAGGTGCCTCACTGATTAAGCATTGGTAACTGTCAGACCAAGTTTACTCATATATA
CTTTAGATTGATTTAAAACTTCATTTTTAATTTAAAAGGATCTAGGTGAAGATCCTTTTTGATAATCTCA
TGACCAAAATCCCTTAACGTGAGTTTTCGTTCCACTGAGCGTCAGACCCCGTAGAAAAGATCAAAGGATC
TTCTTGAGATCCTTTTTTTCTGCGCGTAATCTGCTGCTTGCAAACAAAAAAACCACCGCTACCAGCGGTG
GTTTGTTTGCCGGATCAAGAGCTACCAACTCTTTTTCCGAAGGTAACTGGCTTCAGCAGAGCGCAGATAC
CAAATACTGTTCTTCTAGTGTAGCCGTAGTTAGGCCACCACTTCAAGAACTCTGTAGCACCGCCTACATA
CCTCGCTCTGCTAATCCTGTTACCAGTGGCTGCTGCCAGTGGCGATAAGTCGTGTCTTACCGGGTTGGAC
TCAAGACGATAGTTACCGGATAAGGCGCAGCGGTCGGGCTGAACGGGGGGTTCGTGCACACAGCCCAGCT
TGGAGCGAACGACCTACACCGAACTGAGATACCTACAGCGTGAGCTATGAGAAAGCGCCACGCTTCCCGA
AGGGAGAAAGGCGGACAGGTATCCGGTAAGCGGCAGGGTCGGAACAGGAGAGCGCACGAGGGAGCTTCCA
GGGGGAAACGCCTGGTATCTTTATAGTCCTGTCGGGTTTCGCCACCTCTGACTTGAGCGTCGATTTTTGT
GATGCTCGTCAGGGGGGCGGAGCCTATGGAAAAACGCCAGCAACGCGGCCTTTTTACGGTTCCTGGCCTT
TTGCTGGCCTTTTGCTCACATGTCCTGCAGGCAGCTGCGCGCTCGCTCGCTCACTGAGGCCGCCCGGGCG
TCGGGCGACCTTTGGTCGCCCGGCCTCAGTGAGCGAGCGAGCGCGCAGAGAGGGAGTGGCCAACTCCATC
ACTAGGGGTTCCTGCGGCCGCACGCGTTGTAAGAGTAATAATCGGGTAGGAGTTGGGGGGTGGGGGAAGA
GGCTAAGAGAGACAGAGAAAGACACAGATAGAGACAGACAAACAGACAGACAGACAAACAGAGACTGGGA
CTAGATTCGGCACTTCTTGGGAACCAGTGAGAAGTGCAGGCGTGCCATCTGAGTTCCACAGATCCCCACG
GGATGTGTTTGCACATTCACCCACTCTGGGGGAAGCAGGGGTTCTAAGGATCAAGAGGATTGCAGGTGAC
TGTGGGATTCTGGGAGGCCTGAATAATTGGGAGGTGGGCATTCAGAGATAGAACAGTGTCCCTTGGAGTC
CACTCTGCTACCAGGGCAGCTGGGCCCTGGGGCACCTGCCAATCACTGCAGTGCACTTGGTAATCTCCCC
TCTTCACAATCAGATCGGTCAAGCACCCAGTGCAGCTGGGCCTCTGAATTATAGGCTGTGGGCAGATGGC
TGTCCAAGGAAACAGCCAACGAGTGTGCATCAGGCCCCTTCCTCTGGCTCCTGCTCCTGACAGCAAACAC
CCACTCTCTGCAAGGAATAAGGCAGTGACACACCACATCAAATGCTTACCGCATCAGAGCCCACTCCCAG
CCCTGCTCAGGGAAAAACCCTGGACCTCTCTGCCCTCCAATGCATGATTCTTGCCTCTGACAGATGTAAT
CCTCTCGTTCACCACACCCCTCCGGTCTTAGAGCTAGGCGGAGCTCGGGCTGGGCATAAAAGTCAGGGCA
GAGCCATCTATTGCTTACATTTGCTTCTGGGATCCAGATCTTTCGAAGCTAGCGCTACCGGTCGCCACCA
TGGTGAGCAAGGGCGAGGAGCTGTTCACCGGGGTGGTGCCCATCCTGGTCGAGCTGGACGGCGACGTAAA
CGGCCACAAGTTCAGCGTGTCCGGCGAGGGCGAGGGCGATGCCACCTACGGCAAGCTGACCCTGAAGCTG
ATCTGCACCACCGGCAAGCTGCCCGTGCCCTGGCCCACCCTCGTGACCACCCTGGGCTACGGCGTGCAGT
GCTTCGCCCGCTACCCCGACCACATGAAGCAGCACGACTTCTTCAAGTCCGCCATGCCCGAAGGCTACGT
CCAGGAGCGCACCATCTTCTTCAAGGACGACGGCAACTACAAGACCCGCGCCGAGGTGAAGTTCGAGGGC
GACACCCTGGTGAACCGCATCGAGCTGAAGGGCATCGACTTCAAGGAGGACGGCAACATCCTGGGGCACA
AGCTGGAGTACAACTACAACAGCCACAACGTCTATATCACCGCCGACAAGCAGAAGAACGGCATCAAGGC
CAACTTCAAGATCCGCCACAACATCGAGGACGGCGGCGTGCAGCTCGCCGACCACTACCAGCAGAACACC
CCCATCGGCGACGGCCCCGTGCTGCTGCCCGACAACCACTACCTGAGCTACCAGTCCAAGCTGAGCAAAG
ACCCCAACGAGAAGCGCGATCACATGGTCCTGCTGGAGTTCGTGACCGCCGCCGGGATCACTCTCGGCAT
GGACGAGCTGTACAAGTAAGTCGACGGCGCGCCGCGGCCGCGAATTCGATATCATAATCAACCTCTGGAT
TACAAAATTTGTGAAAGATTGACTGGTATTCTTAACTATGTTGCTCCTTTTACGCTATGTGGATACGCTG
CTTTAATGCCTTTGTATCATGCTATTGCTTCCCGTATGGCTTTCATTTTCTCCTCCTTGTATAAATCCTG
GTTAGTTCTTGCCACGGCGGAACTCATCGCCGCCTGCCTTGCCCGCTGCTGGACAGGGGCTCGGCTGTTG
GGCACTGACAATTCCGTGGCTCGAGAGATCTTCGACTGTGCCTTCTAGTTGCCAGCCATCTGTTGTTTGC
CCCTCCCCCGTGCCTTCCTTGACCCTGGAAGGTGCCACTCCCACTGTCCTTTCCTAATAAAATGAGGAAA
TTGCATCGCATTGTCTGAGTAGGTGTCATTCTATTCTGGGGGGTGGGGTGGGGCAGGACAGCAAGGGGGA
GGATTGGGAAGACAATAGCAGGCATGAGATCTCACGTGCGGACCGAGCGGCCGCAGGAACCCCTAGTGAT
GGAGTTGGCCACTCCCTCTCTGCGCGCTCGCTCGCTCACTGAGGCCGGGCGACCAAAGGTCGCCCGACGC
CCGGGCTTTGCCCGGGCGGCCTCAGTGAGCGAGCGAGCGCGCAGCTGCCTGCAGGGGCGCCTGATGCGGT
ATTTTCTCCTTACGCATCTGTGCGGTATTTCACACCGCATA
[95 nt withheld, positions 4688-4782]
T
[46 nt withheld, positions 4784-4829]
C
[109 nt withheld, positions 4831-4939]
Features (pLannotate 1.2.2; 14 found; start..end, strand, type, name):
    223..272     -  misc_feature   bom (fragment): basis of mobility region from pBR322
    374..409     -  CDS            rop (fragment): Rop protein, which maintains plasmids at low copy number; rop
    504..608     +  promoter       AmpR promoter: bla
    609..1469    +  CDS            AmpR: β-lactamase; bla; confers resistance to ampicillin, carbenicillin, and related antibiotics
   1640..2228    +  rep_origin     ori: high-copy-number ColE1/pMB1/pBR322/pUC origin of replication
   2301..2328    +  repeat_region  AAV2 ITR (fragment): inverted terminal repeat of adeno-associated virus serotype 2 inverted
   2357..2384    +  repeat_region  AAV2 ITR (fragment): inverted terminal repeat of adeno-associated virus serotype 2 inverted
   3246..3962    +  CDS            SYFP2: SYFP2 is a basic (constitutively fluorescent) yellow fluorescent protein published in 2006, derived from Aequorea victoria. It is reported to be a very rapidly-maturing monomer with moderate acid sensitivity.
   4002..4159    +  misc_feature   WPRE (fragment): woodchuck hepatitis virus posttranscriptional regulatory element
   4165..4245    +  misc_feature   WPRE (fragment): woodchuck hepatitis virus posttranscriptional regulatory element
   4262..4373    +  polyA_signal   bGH poly(A) signal: bovine growth hormone polyadenylation signal
   4491..4631    +  repeat_region  AAV2 ITR: inverted terminal repeat of adeno-associated virus serotype 2 inverted
   4636..4687    -  misc_feature   bom (fragment): basis of mobility region from pBR322
   4706..222     +  rep_origin     f1 ori (across the origin) (sequence partly withheld): f1 bacteriophage origin of replication; arrow indicates direction of (+) strand synthesis
