[The description below was written by a language model from this plasmid's Addgene catalogue record and pLannotate feature annotations shown in this document.]
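Description:
AiP1856 - pAAV-AiE2431m-minBG-SYFP2-WPRE-BGHpA is an AAV transfer plasmid built on a pAAV2 backbone and belongs to a collection of enhancer-driven AAV vectors developed for genetic access to cortical cell types. In bacteria it is maintained as a high-copy plasmid through a ColE1/pUC-type origin and selected with ampicillin via the β-lactamase gene and its native promoter. The backbone also carries an f1 phage origin and short remnants of the pBR322 bom and rop regions.

The payload lies between AAV2 inverted terminal repeats, which are the cis elements needed for replication and packaging of the cassette into recombinant AAV particles. The annotation detects the right-hand ITR in full but only two short fragments of the left-hand one, which may reflect how hard these hairpin repeats are to sequence and annotate. Downstream of the left ITR is an unannotated stretch of roughly 860 nt that, going by the construct name and catalogue fields, should hold the AiE2431m enhancer and the minBG minimal promoter; neither is marked in the feature table. A minimal promoter has little activity on its own, so expression depends on the adjacent enhancer, which is intended to restrict transgene output to specific populations of brain cells. The record does not say which populations. The reporter is SYFP2, a rapidly maturing monomeric yellow fluorescent protein, followed by a WPRE (annotated as two fragments, suggesting a shortened or variant form) to boost transcript stability and expression, and a bovine growth hormone polyadenylation signal. The insert was assembled by Gibson cloning, destroying the flanking SgrAI sites. The typical use is producing AAV to label and assess enhancer-defined cell types in brain tissue by fluorescence.
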