Addgene plasmid #214557: AiP1856 - pAAV-AiE2431m-minBG-SYFP2-WPRE-BGHpA
Purpose: AiE2431m is an enhancer sequence, designed to drive AAV-mediated transgene expression in specific populations of brain cells
Depositing lab: Allen Institute for Brain Science & Bosiljka Tasic. Depositing organization: Allen Institute. Publication: A suite of enhancer AAVs and transgenic mouse lines for genetic access to cortical cell types. Ben-Simon Y, Hooper M, Narayan S, Daigle TL, Dwivedi D, Way SW, Oster A, Stafford DA, Mich JK, Taormina MJ, Martinez RA, Opitz-Araya X, Roth JR, Alexander JR, Allen S, Amster A, Arbuckle J, Ayala A, Baker PM, Bakken TE, Barcelli T, Barta S, Bendrick J, Bertagnolli D, Bielstein C, Bishwakarma P, Bowlus J, Boyer G, Brouner K, Casian B, Casper T, Chakka AB, Chakrabarty R, Chance RK, Chavan S, Clark M, Colbert K, Collman F, Daniel S, Departee M, DiValentin P, Donadio N, Dotson N, Egdorf T, Fliss T, Gabitto M, Garcia J, Gary A, Gasperini M, Gloe J, Goldy J, Gore BB, Graybuck L, Greisman N, Haeseleer F, Halterman C, Haradon Z, Hastings SD, Helback O, Ho W, Hockemeyer D, Huang C, Huff S, Hunker A, Johansen N, Jones D, Juneau Z, Kalmbach B, Kannan M, Khem S, Kussick E, Kutsal R, Larsen R, Lee C, Lee AY, Leibly M, Lenz GH, Li S, Liang E, Lusk N, Madigan Z, Malloy J, Malone J, McCue R, Melchor J, Mollenkopf T, Moosman S, Morin E, Newman D, Ng L, Ngo K, Omstead V, Otto S, Oyama A, Pena N, Pham T, Phillips E, Pom CA, Potekhina L, Ransford S, Ray PL, Rette D, Reynoldson C, Rimorin C, Rocha D, Ruiz A, Sanchez REA, Sawyer L, Sedeno-Cortes A, Sevigny JP, Shapovalova N, Shepard N, Shulga L, Sigler AR, Siverts L, Soliman S, Somasundaram S, Staats B, Stewart K, Szelenyi E, Tieu M, Trader C, Tran A, van Velthoven CTJ, Walker M, Wang Y, Weed N, Wirthlin M, Wood T, Wynalda B, Yao Z, Zhou T, Ariza J, Dee N, Reding M, Ronellenfitch K, Mufti S, Sunkin SM, Smith KA, Esposito L, Waters J, Thyagarajan B, Yao S, Lein ES, Zeng H, Levi BP, Ngai J, Ting JT, Tasic B. Cell. 2025 May 16:S0092-8674(25)00513-6. doi: 10.1016/j.cell.2025.05.002. PubMed 40403729.
Backbone
  Vector backbone: pAAV2
  Vector type: AAV
Growth in bacteria
  Bacterial resistance: Ampicillin, 100 μg/mL
  Growth temperature: 37°C
  Growth strain: NEB Stable
  Copy number: High Copy
Gene/Insert
  Gene/Insert name: SYFP2
  Species: Synthetic
  Promoter: minBG
  Cloning method: Gibson Cloning
Terms and licenses: Academic/Nonprofit Terms; Industry Terms: Not Available to Industry
Depositor comments: 5' Cloning Site: SgrAI (destroyed), 3' Cloning Site: SgrAI (destroyed). Please visit https://doi.org/10.1101/2024.06.10.597244 for bioRxiv preprint.
How to cite: AiP1856 - pAAV-AiE2431m-minBG-SYFP2-WPRE-BGHpA was a gift from Allen Institute for Brain Science & Bosiljka Tasic (Addgene plasmid # 214557 ; http://n2t.net/addgene:214557 ; RRID:Addgene_214557)
